>Addgene plasmid #147374 | pT7-EGFP-C1-HsNot1iso1-P1209YP1257Y_R | depositor full sequence | sequence record 289821 | Full Sequence
TAGTTATTAATAGTAATCAATTACGGGGTCATTAGTTCATAGCCCATATATGGAGTTCCGCGTTACATAA
CTTACGGTAAATGGCCCGCCTGGCTGACCGCCCAACGACCCCCGCCCATTGACGTCAATAATGACGTATG
TTCCCATAGTAACGCCAATAGGGACTTTCCATTGACGTCAATGGGTGGAGTATTTACGGTAAACTGCCCA
CTTGGCAGTACATCAAGTGTATCATATGCCAAGTACGCCCCCTATTGACGTCAATGACGGTAAATGGCCC
GCCTGGCATTATGCCCAGTACATGACCTTATGGGACTTTCCTACTTGGCAGTACATCTACGTATTAGTCA
TCGCTATTACCATGGTGATGCGGTTTTGGCAGTACATCAATGGGCGTGGATAGCGGTTTGACTCACGGGG
ATTTCCAAGTCTCCACCCCATTGACGTCAATGGGAGTTTGTTTTGGCACCAAAATCAACGGGACTTTCCA
AAATGTCGTAACAACTCCGCCCCATTGACGCAAATGGGCGGTAGGCGTGTACGGTGGGAGGTCTATATAA
GCAGAGCTCTCTGGCTAACTAGAGAACCCACTGCTTACTGGCTTATCGAAATTAATACGACTCACTATAG
GGAGACCCAAGCTCTAGCGCTACCGGTCGCCACCATGGTGAGCAAGGGCGAGGAGCTGTTCACCGGGGTG
GTGCCCATCCTGGTCGAGCTGGACGGCGACGTAAACGGCCACAAGTTCAGCGTGTCCGGCGAGGGCGAGG
GCGATGCCACCTACGGCAAGCTGACCCTGAAGTTCATCTGCACCACCGGCAAGCTGCCCGTGCCCTGGCC
CACCCTCGTGACCACCCTGACCTACGGCGTGCAGTGCTTCAGCCGCTACCCCGACCACATGAAGCAGCAC
GACTTCTTCAAGTCCGCCATGCCCGAAGGCTACGTCCAGGAGCGCACCATCTTCTTCAAGGACGACGGCA
ACTACAAGACCCGCGCCGAGGTGAAGTTCGAGGGCGACACCCTGGTGAACCGCATCGAGCTGAAGGGCAT
CGACTTCAAGGAGGACGGCAACATCCTGGGGCACAAGCTGGAGTACAACTACAACAGCCACAACGTCTAT
ATCATGGCCGACAAGCAGAAGAACGGCATCAAGGTGAACTTCAAGATCCGCCACAACATCGAGGACGGCA
GCGTGCAGCTCGCCGACCACTACCAGCAGAACACCCCCATCGGCGACGGCCCCGTGCTGCTGCCCGACAA
CCACTACCTGAGCACCCAGTCCGCCCTGAGCAAAGACCCCAACGAGAAGCGCGATCACATGGTCCTGCTG
GAGTTCGTGACCGCCGCCGGGATCACTCTCGGCATGGACGAGCTGTACAAGTCCGGACTCAGATCTCGAG
CTATGAATCTTGACTCGCTCTCGCTGGCCTTGTCTCAAATCAGCTACCTGGTGGACAATTTAACCAAGAA
AAATTACCGAGCCAGCCAGCAGGAAATACAGCATATTGTGAATCGGCACGGTCCTGAGGCAGACAGGCAT
TTATTACGCTGCCTATTTTCGCATGTGGATTTCAGTGGCGATGGTAAAAGCAGTGGCAAAGATTTCCATC
AGACTCAGTTTCTGATTCAGGAGTGTGCGTTGCTGATTACAAAGCCAAATTTTATCTCGACGCTGTCCTA
TGCCATTGATAATCCATTGCACTATCAGAAGAGTTTAAAGCCTGCACCCCACTTATTTGCCCAGCTGAGT
AAAGTGCTCAAATTAAGCAAAGTACAAGAGGTAATTTTTGGCCTTGCCCTGTTGAATTCTTCCAGCTCAG
ATCTTAGAGGTTTCGCTGCCCAGTTTATCAAACAGAAGCTTCCAGATCTTCTGCGTTCTTACATTGACGC
AGACGTCAGTGGAAATCAAGAAGGTGGCTTCCAAGATATAGCAATAGAGGTCCTACACCTCCTCCTCTCC
CATCTCCTCTTTGGGCAGAAGGGAGCCTTTGGAGTTGGACAAGAACAGATAGACGCTTTTCTTAAGACGC
TGCGCAGAGATTTTCCCCAAGAACGCTGTCCCGTGGTGCTCGCACCACTTTTATACCCTGAAAAACGGGA
CATTCTAATGGACAGGATCCTGCCTGATTCCGGAGGGGTAGCTAAAACCATGATGGAGAGCTCTTTGGCT
GATTTCATGCAAGAAGTAGGCTATGGCTTTTGTGCAAGTATTGAAGAATGTCGCAATATAATCGTGCAGT
TTGGTGTTCGGGAGGTCACAGCTGCCCAGGTTGCAAGGGTTTTGGGAATGATGGCTCGAACTCATTCAGG
ATTAACAGATGGCATTCCATTACAGAGTATTTCTGCTCCGGGCAGTGGGATCTGGAGTGATGGGAAAGAT
AAAAGTGATGGAGCACAGGCACACACATGGAATGTAGAAGTCTTGATTGACGTTCTTAAAGAACTGAATC
CAAGTTTGAATTTCAAGGAAGTAACTTATGAACTGGACCATCCTGGATTTCAAATTCGTGACAGTAAAGG
ACTTCATAATGTGGTTTATGGCATTCAGAGGGGTTTGGGTATGGAAGTGTTCCCAGTAGACCTCATATAT
AGACCTTGGAAACATGCTGAAGGCCAGCTCTCCTTCATTCAACATTCCCTTATAAATCCAGAGATCTTCT
GTTTTGCTGACTATCCCTGTCATACTGTTGCCACTGATATTCTGAAAGCACCACCAGAGGATGACAATCG
AGAAATTGCCACATGGAAGAGCTTGGATTTGATTGAATCTCTGCTGAGGCTTGCAGAGGTTGGGCAGTAT
GAGCAAGTCAAACAGCTCTTCAGCTTCCCTATCAAACACTGTCCAGACATGCTGGTATTGGCCTTACTAC
AAATTAACACCTCTTGGCATACCTTGCGCCATGAACTTATCTCCACTCTGATGCCAATTTTCCTTGGAAA
CCATCCTAACTCAGCTATTATTTTGCACTATGCATGGCATGGGCAGGGACAGTCTCCCTCAATTCGCCAA
CTTATCATGCATGCAATGGCAGAATGGTACATGAGAGGGGAGCAGTATGATCAGGCCAAATTGTCTCGAA
TACTTGATGTGGCCCAGGACTTGAAGGCCTTGTCAATGCTGCTAAATGGTACTCCATTTGCCTTTGTTAT
TGACCTTGCTGCACTTGCTTCACGTCGTGAATACCTCAAACTTGATAAGTGGCTCACAGATAAAATTCGA
GAGCATGGGGAGCCTTTTATCCAGGCGTGTATGACTTTTTTAAAGAGACGGTGTCCTTCTATTTTGGGCG
GACTTGCCCCAGAAAAAGACCAGCCCAAAAGTGCTCAACTTCCTCCAGAAACTTTGGCGACAATGTTGGC
CTGTCTGCAAGCTTGTGCAGGGAGTGTTTCTCAGGAGCTATCAGAAACTATCCTCACCATGGTAGCCAAT
TGCAGTAATGTTATGAATAAGGCCAGACAACCACCACCTGGAGTTATGCCAAAAGGACGTCCTCCTAGTG
CTAGCAGCTTAGATGCCATTTCTCCTGTTCAGATTGACCCTCTTGCTGGAATGACATCTCTTAGTATAGG
TGGTTCAGCTGCCCCTCACACCCAGAGTATGCAGGGTTTTCCTCCAAATTTGGGTTCTGCATTCAGTACC
CCTCAGTCACCAGCAAAAGCATTTCCACCCCTTTCAACCCCCAATCAGACCACTGCATTCAGTGGTATTG
GAGGACTTTCATCACAGCTTCCAGTAGGTGGTCTTGGCACAGGCAGCCTGACTGGTATAGGAACTGGTGC
TCTTGGACTCCCTGCAGTGAATAACGACCCTTTTGTACAGAGGAAACTGGGCACCTCTGGACTGAATCAG
CCTACATTCCAGCAGACGGACTTGTCTCAGGTGTGGCCAGAGGCAAACCAGCACTTTAGTAAAGAGATAG
ATGATGAAGCAAACAGCTATTTCCAGCGAATATATAATCATCCACCACATCCAACCATGTCTGTTGATGA
GGTATTAGAAATGCTGCAGAGATTTAAAGACTCTACTATAAAGAGGGAACGAGAAGTATTTAACTGTATG
CTAAGGAACTTGTTTGAAGAATATCGTTTTTTTCCCCAGTATCCTGATAAAGAGTTACATATAACAGCCT
GCCTATTTGGTGGTATAATTGAGAAAGGACTGGTCACTTACATGGCACTAGGTCTGGCTCTACGATATGT
TCTTGAAGCCTTACGCAAGCCTTTTGGATCCAAAATGTATTATTTCGGGATTGCTGCACTAGATAGATTT
AAAAACAGATTGAAGGACTATCCCCAGTATTGTCAGCATTTGGCTTCTATCAGTCACTTTATGCAATTTC
CACATCATTTACAGGAGTATATTGAGTATGGACAGCAGTCTAGAGATCCTCCTGTGAAAATGCAAGGCTC
TATCACAACCCCTGGAAGTATTGCACTGGCTCAGGCCCAGGCTCAGGCCCAGGTTCCAGCAAAAGCTCCT
CTTGCTGGTCAAGTTAGCACTATGGTAACCACCTCAACAACTACCACTGTTGCTAAAACGGTTACGGTCA
CCAGGCCAACTGGAGTCAGCTTTAAGAAAGATGTGCCACCTTCTATTAATACTACAAATATAGATACGTT
GCTTGTGGCCACAGATCAAACTGAGAGAATTGTGGAGCCCCCAGAAAATATCCAGGAGAAAATTGCTTTT
ATTTTCAATAATCTCTCACAGTCAAATATGACACAAAAGGTTGAAGAGCTAAAGGAAACGGTGAAAGAAG
AATTTATGCCTTGGGTTTCACAGTATCTGGTTATGAAGAGAGTCAGTATTGAGCCAAACTTTCATAGCCT
GTATTCAAACTTCCTTGACACGCTGAAGAATCCTGAATTTAACAAGATGGTTCTGAATGAGACCTACAGA
AACATTAAAGTGCTCCTGACCTCTGATAAAGCTGCAGCCAATTTCTCAGATCGTTCTTTGCTGAAGAACT
TGGGACATTGGCTAGGAATGATCACATTAGCTAAAAACAAATACATCTTACACACTGACTTGGATGTGAA
ATCATTGCTGCTAGAGGCTTATGTTAAAGGACAACAAGAATTGCTCTATGTAGTGCCCTTTGTTGCCAAA
GTCTTAGAATCTAGCATTCGTAGTGTGGTTTTTAGGCCACCAAACTATTGGACAATGGCAATTATGAATG
TATTAGCTGAGCTACATCAGGAGCATGACTTAAAGTTAAACTTGAAGTTTGAAATCGAGGTTCTCTGCAA
GAACCTTGCATTAGACATCAATGAGCTAAAACCTGGAAACCTCCTAAAGGATAAAGATCGCCTGAAGAAT
TTAGATGAGCAACTCTCTGCTCCAAAGAAAGATGTCAAGCAGCCAGAAGAACTCCCTCCCATCACAACCA
CAACAACTTCTACTACACCAGCTACCAACACCACTTGTACAGCCACGGTTCCACCACAGCCACAGTACAG
CTACCACGACATCAATGTCTATTCCCTTGCGGGCTTGGCACCACACATTACTCTAAATCCAACAATTCCC
TTGTTTCAGGCCCATCCACAGTTGAAGCAGTGTGTGCGTCAGGCAATTGAACGGGCTGTCCAGGAGCTGG
TCCATCCTGTGGTGGATCGATCAATTAAGATTGCCATGACTACTTGTGAGCAAATAGTCAGGAAGGATTT
TGCCCTGGATTCGGAGGAATCTCGAATGCGAATAGCAGCTCATCACATGATGCGTAACTTGACAGCTGGA
ATGGCTATGATTACATGCAGGGAACCTTTGCTCATGAGCATATCTACCAACTTAAAAAACAGTTTTGCCT
CAGCCCTTCGTACTGCTTCCCCACAACAAAGAGAAATGATGGATCAGGCAGCTGCTCAATTAGCTCAGGA
CAATTGTGAGTTGGCTTGCTGTTTTATTCAGAAGACTGCAGTAGAAAAAGCAGGCCCTGAGATGGACAAG
AGATTAGCAACTGAATTTGAGCTGAGAAAACATGCTAGGCAAGAAGGACGCAGATACTGTGATCCTGTTG
TTTTAACATATCAAGCTGAACGGATGCCAGAGCAAATCAGGCTGAAAGTTGGTGGTGTGGACCCAAAGCA
GTTGGCTGTTTACGAAGAGTTTGCACGCAATGTTCCTGGCTTCTTACCTACAAATGACTTAAGTCAGCCC
ACGGGATTTTTAGCCCAGCCCATGAAGCAAGCTTGGGCAACAGATGATGTAGCTCAGATTTATGATAAGT
GTATTACAGAACTGGAGCAACATCTACATGCCATCCCACCAACTTTGGCCATGAACCCTCAAGCTCAGGC
TCTTCGAAGTCTCTTGGAGGTTGTAGTTTTATCTCGAAACTCTCGGGATGCCATAGCTGCTCTTGGATTG
CTCCAAAAGGCTGTAGAGGGCTTACTAGATGCCACAAGTGGTGCTGATGCTGACCTTCTGCTGCGCTACA
GGGAATGCCACCTCTTGGTCCTAAAAGCTCTGCAGGATGGCCGGGCATATGGGTCTCCATGGTGCAACAA
ACAGATCACAAGGTGCCTAATTGAATGTCGAGATGAATATAAATATAATGTGGAGGCTGTGGAGCTGCTA
ATTCGCAATCATTTGGTTAATATGCAGCAGTATGATCTTCACCTAGCGCAGTCAATGGAGAATGGCTTAA
ACTACATGGCTGTGGCATTTGCTATGCAGTTAGTAAAAATCCTGCTGGTGGATGAAAGGAGTGTTGCTCA
TGTTACTGAGGCAGATCTGTTCCACACCATTGAAACCCTCATGAGGATTAATGCTCATTCCAGAGGCAAT
GCTCCAGAAGGATTGCCCCAGCTGATGGAAGTAGTGCGATCCAACTATGAAGCAATGATTGATCGTGCTC
ATGGAGGCCCAAACTTTATGATGCATTCTGGGATCTCTCAAGCCTCAGAGTATGATGACCCTCCAGGCCT
GAGGGAGAAGGCAGAGTATCTTCTGAGGGAATGGGTGAATCTCTACCATTCAGCAGCAGCTGGCCGCGAC
AGTACCAAAGCTTTCTCTGCATTTGTTGGACAGATGCACCAGCAAGGAATACTGAAGACCGATGATCTCA
TAACAAGGTTCTTTCGTCTGTGTACTGAAATGTGTGTTGAAATCAGTTACCGTGCTCAGGCTGAGCAGCA
GCACAATCCTGCTGCCAATCCCACCATGATCCGAGCCAAGTGCTATCACAACCTGGATGCCTTTGTTCGA
CTCATTGCACTGCTCGTGAAACACTCAGGGGAGGCCACCAACACTGTCACAAAGATTAATCTGCTGAACA
AGGTCCTTGGTATAGTAGTGGGAGTTCTCCTTCAGGATCATGATGTTCGTCAGAGTGAATTTCAGCAACT
TCCCTACCATCGAATTTTTATCATGCTTCTCTTGGAACTCAATGCACCTGAGCATGTGTTGGAAACCATT
AATTTCCAGACACTTACAGCTTTCTGCAATACATTCCACATCTTGAGGCCTACCAAAGCTCCTGGCTTTG
TATATGCCTGGCTTGAACTGATTTCCCATCGGATATTTATTGCAAGAATGCTGGCACATACGCCACAGCA
GAAGGGGTGGCCTATGTATGCACAGCTACTGATTGATTTATTCAAATATTTAGCGCCTTTCCTTAGAAAT
GTGGAACTCACCAAACCTATGCAAATCCTCTACAAGGGCACTTTAAGAGTGCTGCTGGTTCTTTTGCATG
ATTTCCCAGAGTTCCTTTGTGATTACCATTATGGGTTCTGTGATGTGATCCCACCTAATTGTATCCAGTT
AAGAAATTTGATCCTGAGTGCCTTTCCAAGAAACATGAGGCTCCCCGACCCATTCACTCCTAATCTAAAG
GTGGACATGTTGAGTGAAATTAACATTGCTCCCCGGATTCTCACCAATTTCACTGGAGTAATGCCACCTC
AGTTCAAAAAGGATTTGGATTCCTATCTTAAAACTCGATCACCAGTCACTTTCCTGTCTGATCTGCGCAG
CAACCTACAGGTATCCAATGAACCTGGGAATCGCTACAACCTCCAGCTCATCAATGCACTGGTGCTCTAT
GTCGGGACTCAGGCCATTGCGCACATCCACAACAAGGGCAGCACACCTTCAATGAGCACCATCACTCACT
CAGCACACATGGATATCTTCCAGAATTTGGCTGTGGACTTGGACACTGAGGGTCGCTATCTCTTTTTGAA
TGCAATTGCAAATCAGCTCCGGTACCCAAATAGCCACACTCACTACTTCAGTTGCACCATGCTGTACCTT
TTTGCAGAGGCCAATACGGAAGCCATCCAAGAACAGATCACAAGAGTTCTCTTGGAACGGTTGATTGTAA
ATAGGCCACATCCTTGGGGTCTTCTTATTACCTTCATTGAGCTGATTAAAAACCCAGCGTTTAAGTTCTG
GAACCATGAATTTGTACACTGTGCCCCAGAAATCGAAAAGTTATTCCAGTCGGTCGCACAGTGCTGCATG
GGACAGAAGCAGGCCCAGCAAGTAATGGAAGGGACAGGTGCCAGTTAGCCGCGGGCCCGGGATCCACCGG
ATCTAGATAACTGATCATAATCAGCCATACCACATTTGTAGAGGTTTTACTTGCTTTAAAAAACCTCCCA
CACCTCCCCCTGAACCTGAAACATAAAATGAATGCAATTGTTGTTGTTAACTTGTTTATTGCAGCTTATA
ATGGTTACAAATAAAGCAATAGCATCACAAATTTCACAAATAAAGCATTTTTTTCACTGCATTCTAGTTG
TGGTTTGTCCAAACTCATCAATGTATCTTAACGCGTAAATTGTAAGCGTTAATATTTTGTTAAAATTCGC
GTTAAATTTTTGTTAAATCAGCTCATTTTTTAACCAATAGGCCGAAATCGGCAAAATCCCTTATAAATCA
AAAGAATAGACCGAGATAGGGT
[37 nt withheld, positions 8913-8949]
AAAGAACGTGGACTCCAACGTCAAAGG
[49 nt withheld, positions 8977-9025]
T
[91 nt withheld, positions 9027-9117]
G
[124 nt withheld, positions 9119-9242]
CAGGTGGCACTTTTCGGGGAAATGTGCGCGGAACCCCTATTTGTTTATTTTTCTAAATACATTCAAATAT
GTATCCGCTCATGAGACAATAACCCTGATAAATGCTTCAATAATATTGAAAAAGGAAGAGTCCTGAGGCG
GAAAGAACCAGCTGTGGAATGTGTGTCAGTTAGGGTGTGGAAAGTCCCCAGGCTCCCCAGCAGGCAGAAG
TATGCAAAGCATGCATCTCAATTAGTCAGCAACCAGGTGTGGAAAGTCCCCAGGCTCCCCAGCAGGCAGA
AGTATGCAAAGCATGCATCTCAATTAGTCAGCAACCATAGTCCCGCCCCTAACTCCGCCCATCCCGCCCC
TAACTCCGCCCAGTTCCGCCCATTCTCCGCCCCATGGCTGACTAATTTTTTTTATTTATGCAGAGGCCGA
GGCCGCCTCGGCCTCTGAGCTATTCCAGAAGTAGTGAGGAGGCTTTTTTGGAGGCCTAGGCTTTTGCAAA
GATCGATCAAGAGACAGGATGAGGATCGTTTCGCATGATTGAACAAGATGGATTGCACGCAGGTTCTCCG
GCCGCTTGGGTGGAGAGGCTATTCGGCTATGACTGGGCACAACAGACAATCGGCTGCTCTGATGCCGCCG
TGTTCCGGCTGTCAGCGCAGGGGCGCCCGGTTCTTTTTGTCAAGACCGACCTGTCCGGTGCCCTGAATGA
ACTGCAAGACGAGGCAGCGCGGCTATCGTGGCTGGCCACGACGGGCGTTCCTTGCGCAGCTGTGCTCGAC
GTTGTCACTGAAGCGGGAAGGGACTGGCTGCTATTGGGCGAAGTGCCGGGGCAGGATCTCCTGTCATCTC
ACCTTGCTCCTGCCGAGAAAGTATCCATCATGGCTGATGCAATGCGGCGGCTGCATACGCTTGATCCGGC
TACCTGCCCATTCGACCACCAAGCGAAACATCGCATCGAGCGAGCACGTACTCGGATGGAAGCCGGTCTT
GTCGATCAGGATGATCTGGACGAAGAGCATCAGGGGCTCGCGCCAGCCGAACTGTTCGCCAGGCTCAAGG
CGAGCATGCCCGACGGCGAGGATCTCGTCGTGACCCATGGCGATGCCTGCTTGCCGAATATCATGGTGGA
AAATGGCCGCTTTTCTGGATTCATCGACTGTGGCCGGCTGGGTGTGGCGGACCGCTATCAGGACATAGCG
TTGGCTACCCGTGATATTGCTGAAGAGCTTGGCGGCGAATGGGCTGACCGCTTCCTCGTGCTTTACGGTA
TCGCCGCTCCCGATTCGCAGCGCATCGCCTTCTATCGCCTTCTTGACGAGTTCTTCTGAGCGGGACTCTG
GGGTTCGAAATGACCGACCAAGCGACGCCCAACCTGCCATCACGAGATTTCGATTCCACCGCCGCCTTCT
ATGAAAGGTTGGGCTTCGGAATCGTTTTCCGGGACGCCGGCTGGATGATCCTCCAGCGCGGGGATCTCAT
GCTGGAGTTCTTCGCCCACCCTAGGGGGAGGCTAACTGAAACACGGAAGGAGACAATACCGGAAGGAACC
CGCGCTATGACGGCAATAAAAAGACAGAATAAAACGCACGGTGTTGGGTCGTTTGTTCATAAACGCGGGG
TTCGGTCCCAGGGCTGGCACTCTGTCGATACCCCACCGAGACCCCATTGGGGCCAATACGCCCGCGTTTC
TTCCTTTTCCCCACCCCACCCCCCAAGTTCGGGTGAAGGCCCAGGGCTCGCAGCCAACGTCGGGGCGGCA
GGCCCTGCCATAGCCTCAGGTTACTCATATATACTTTAGATTGATTTAAAACTTCATTTTTAATTTAAAA
GGATCTAGGTGAAGATCCTTTTTGATAATCTCATGACCAAAATCCCTTAACGTGAGTTTTCGTTCCACTG
AGCGTCAGACCCCGTAGAAAAGATCAAAGGATCTTCTTGAGATCCTTTTTTTCTGCGCGTAATCTGCTGC
TTGCAAACAAAAAAACCACCGCTACCAGCGGTGGTTTGTTTGCCGGATCAAGAGCTACCAACTCTTTTTC
CGAAGGTAACTGGCTTCAGCAGAGCGCAGATACCAAATACTGTCCTTCTAGTGTAGCCGTAGTTAGGCCA
CCACTTCAAGAACTCTGTAGCACCGCCTACATACCTCGCTCTGCTAATCCTGTTACCAGTGGCTGCTGCC
AGTGGCGATAAGTCGTGTCTTACCGGGTTGGACTCAAGACGATAGTTACCGGATAAGGCGCAGCGGTCGG
GCTGAACGGGGGGTTCGTGCACACAGCCCAGCTTGGAGCGAACGACCTACACCGAACTGAGATACCTACA
GCGTGAGCTATGAGAAAGCGCCACGCTTCCCGAAGGGAGAAAGGCGGACAGGTATCCGGTAAGCGGCAGG
GTCGGAACAGGAGAGCGCACGAGGGAGCTTCCAGGGGGAAACGCCTGGTATCTTTATAGTCCTGTCGGGT
TTCGCCACCTCTGACTTGAGCGTCGATTTTTGTGATGCTCGTCAGGGGGGCGGAGCCTATGGAAAAACGC
CAGCAACGCGGCCTTTTTACGGTTCCTGGCCTTTTGCTGGCCTTTTGCTCACATGTTCTTTCCTGCGTTA
TCCCCTGATTCTGTGGATAACCGTATTACCGCCATGCAT
Features (pLannotate 1.2.2; 17 found; start..end, strand, type, name):
     61..364     +  enhancer       CMV enhancer: human cytomegalovirus immediate early enhancer
    365..568     +  promoter       CMV promoter: human cytomegalovirus (CMV) immediate early promoter
    564..597     +  LTR            5' LTR (truncated) (fragment): truncated 5' long terminal repeat (LTR) from HIV-1
    613..631     +  promoter       T7 promoter: promoter for bacteriophage T7 RNA polymerase
    665..1381    +  CDS            EGFP: EGFP is a basic (constitutively fluorescent) green fluorescent protein published in 1996, derived from Aequorea victoria. It is reported to be a rapidly-maturing weak dimer with moderate acid sensitivity.
   1382..1402    +  misc_feature   MCS (fragment): multiple cloning site
   1403..8515    +  CDS            CNOT1: CNOT1_HUMAN - Also known as CDC39, KIAA1007, NOT1. Experimental evidence at protein level: Swiss-Prot protein existence level 1. Scaffolding component of the CCR4-NOT complex which is one of the major cellular mRNA deadenylases and is linked to various cellular processes including bulk mRNA degradation, miRNA-mediated repression, translational repression during translational initiation and general transcription regulation. Additional complex functions may be a consequence of its influence on mRNA expression. Its scaffolding function implies its interaction with the catalytic complex module and
   8519..8540    +  misc_feature   MCS (fragment): multiple cloning site
   8552..8636    +  CDS            large T antigen (fragment): large T antigen from SV40 (simian virus 40)
   8659..8780    +  polyA_signal   SV40 poly(A) signal: SV40 polyadenylation signal
   8814..9242    -  rep_origin     f1 ori (sequence partly withheld): f1 bacteriophage origin of replication; arrow indicates direction of (+) strand synthesis
   9269..9373    +  promoter       AmpR promoter: bla
   9375..9732    +  promoter       SV40 promoter: SV40 enhancer and early promoter
   9767..10561   +  CDS            NeoR/KanR: aminoglycoside phosphotransferase from Tn5; aph(3')-II (or nptII); confers resistance to neomycin, kanamycin, and G418 (Geneticin®)
  10582..10734   +  CDS            ble (fragment): BLE_KLEPN - Experimental evidence at protein level: Swiss-Prot protein existence level 1. Binding protein with a strong affinity to the bleomycin family of antibiotics. Binds to CL990; an antimitotic-antibiotic compound. From Klebsiella pneumoniae.
  10793..10840   +  polyA_signal   HSV TK poly(A) signal: herpes simplex virus thymidine kinase polyadenylation signal (Cole and Stacy, 1985)
  11169..11757   +  rep_origin     ori: high-copy-number ColE1/pMB1/pBR322/pUC origin of replication
