[The description below was written by a language model from this plasmid's Addgene catalogue record and pLannotate feature annotations shown in this document.]
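Description:
pT7-EGFP-C1-HsNot1iso1-P1209YP1257Y_R is an 11.9 kb mammalian expression plasmid that produces human CNOT1 (NOT1), the scaffold subunit of the CCR4-NOT deadenylase complex, as an N-terminal EGFP fusion. The catalogue lists the backbone as unknown, but the name and the annotated layout match an EGFP-C1-type vector modified with a T7 promoter. The CMV immediate early enhancer and promoter drive transcription in mammalian cells. The bacteriophage T7 promoter sits just upstream of the EGFP coding sequence and would also allow transcription by T7 RNA polymerase. EGFP is joined through a short remnant of the multiple cloning site to the roughly 7.1 kb CNOT1 open reading frame, and the unit ends with the SV40 polyadenylation signal. The short HIV-1 LTR, SV40 large T antigen and ble fragments in the table are probably annotation matches to backbone sequence rather than functional parts.

The insert corresponds to CNOT1 isoform 1 and, judging from the construct name, carries the substitutions P1209Y and P1257Y. The record also notes a small deletion around residues 822-827 (SKMKPS replaced by T) and one silent change relative to the NCBI reference. It does not state what the two point mutations do. The associated publication concerns the structural basis of the interaction between the CAF1 nuclease and NOT1, so the mutant presumably tests that interface, for example in localisation or co-precipitation experiments with the GFP tag.

The plasmid is propagated in E. coli through a high-copy ColE1/pUC origin with kanamycin selection. The Tn5 NeoR/KanR gene is placed behind both a bacterial (bla) promoter and the SV40 early promoter, with an HSV TK polyadenylation signal, so it also confers G418 resistance in mammalian cells. An f1 origin is also present. The depositor's sequence may be theoretical or based on partial sequencing.
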