Addgene plasmid #147374: pT7-EGFP-C1-HsNot1iso1-P1209YP1257Y_R
Purpose: Mammalian Expression of HsNot1iso1-P1209YP1257Y
Depositing lab: Elisa Izaurralde. Depositing organization: Max Planck Institute for Developmental Biology. Publication: The structural basis for the interaction between the CAF1 nuclease and the NOT1 scaffold of the human CCR4-NOT deadenylase complex. Petit AP, Wohlbold L, Bawankar P, Huntzinger E, Schmidt S, Izaurralde E, Weichenrieder O. Nucleic Acids Res. 2012 Nov;40(21):11058-72. doi: 10.1093/nar/gks883. Epub 2012 Sep 12. PubMed 22977175.
Backbone
  Vector backbone: Unknown
  Vector type: Mammalian Expression
Growth in bacteria
  Bacterial resistance: Kanamycin, 50 μg/mL
  Growth temperature: 37°C
  Growth strain: DH5alpha
  Copy number: High Copy
Gene/Insert
  Gene/Insert name: HsNot1iso1-P1209YP1257Y
  Species: H. sapiens (human)
  Mutation: A deletion of 5 AA 822-827 SKMKPS-> T and one silent mutation compared to the sequence of isoform 1 given by NCBI: NM_016284.4
  Entrez Gene: CNOT1 (a.k.a. AD-005, CDC39, HPE12, NOT1, NOT1H, VIBOS)
  Cloning method: Unknown
Terms and licenses: Academic/Nonprofit Terms; Industry Terms: Not Available to Industry
Depositor comments: Plasmids from this collection were made available to the research community and donated after the lab closed. Please note that the sequence provided by the depositing laboratory may be theoretical/predicted or based on Sanger sequencing results. There may be discrepancies between sequencing results obtained by Addgene and the depositor sequence. If an Addgene verified sequence is not available, please contact before placing your order to request that our lab fully sequence the plasmid.
How to cite: pT7-EGFP-C1-HsNot1iso1-P1209YP1257Y_R was a gift from Elisa Izaurralde (Addgene plasmid # 147374 ; http://n2t.net/addgene:147374 ; RRID:Addgene_147374)
